Addgene plasmid #124284: Thy-1-CRISPR-gRNA#2-(pSpCas9(BB)-2A-Puro (PX459) V2.0)
Purpose: sgRNA against human Thy-1
Depositing lab: Katalin Josvay & Csaba Vizler. Depositing organization: HUN-REN Biological Research Centre Szeged (HUN-REN Szegedi Biológiai Kutatóközpont).
Backbone
  Vector backbone: pSpCas9(BB)-2A-Puro (PX459) V2.0
  Backbone manufacturer: Feng Zhang (Addgene plasmid # 62988)
  Backbone size w/o insert (bp): 9200
  Vector type: CRISPR
  Selectable markers: Puromycin
Growth in bacteria
  Bacterial resistance: Ampicillin, 100 μg/mL
  Growth temperature: 37°C
  Growth strain: NEB Stable
  Copy number: Unknown
Gene/Insert
  Gene/Insert name: Homo sapiens Thy-1 cell surface antigen (THY1), transcript variant 1 (alt name: CD90)
  gRNA/shRNA sequence: (g)AGGCTGAACTCGTACTGGAT
  Species: H. sapiens (human)
  Insert size (bp): 21
  Entrez Gene: THY1 (a.k.a. CD90, CDw90)
  Cloning method: Restriction Enzyme; 5′ cloning site BbsI (destroyed during cloning); 3′ cloning site BbsI (destroyed during cloning)
  Sequencing primers: 5′ U6-fw: GGGCCTATTTCCCATGATTCCTTC
Terms and licenses: Academic/Nonprofit Terms; Industry Terms: Not Available to Industry
Depositor comments: Plus "G" was routinely added because U6 promoter prefers "G" as the first transcribed nucleotide. gRNA sequence contains at least 3 mismatches, and was selected by choosing the highest scored sequence from different programs and databases.
How to cite: Thy-1-CRISPR-gRNA#2-(pSpCas9(BB)-2A-Puro (PX459) V2.0) was a gift from Katalin Josvay & Csaba Vizler (Addgene plasmid # 124284 ; http://n2t.net/addgene:124284 ; RRID:Addgene_124284)
