[The description below was written by a language model from this plasmid's Addgene catalogue record.]
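Description:
Thy-1-CRISPR-gRNA#2-(pSpCas9(BB)-2A-Puro (PX459) V2.0) is an all-in-one mammalian CRISPR plasmid carrying a single guide RNA directed against human THY1 (Thy-1 cell surface antigen, also known as CD90; the record refers to transcript variant 1). It is built on the pSpCas9(BB)-2A-Puro (PX459) V2.0 backbone, listed at about 9.2 kb, and is propagated in bacteria under ampicillin selection; the copy number is recorded as unknown. No feature table accompanies the record, so the details of the backbone elements are not itemised here. The backbone name indicates a Streptococcus pyogenes Cas9 coding sequence joined through a 2A self-cleaving peptide to a puromycin resistance gene, which fits the listed puromycin selectable marker and allows transfected mammalian cells to be enriched by drug selection.

The insert is a 21-nucleotide guide sequence cloned between the backbone's two BbsI sites, both of which were destroyed in the process, as is usual for this type IIS oligo-cloning scheme. The guide is transcribed from a U6 promoter, as indicated by the depositor comments and the U6 forward sequencing primer. An extra G was added at the 5′ end because U6 prefers G as the first transcribed nucleotide, which accounts for the 21 rather than 20 bases. According to the depositor, the guide has at least three mismatches, presumably to potential off-target sites, and was chosen as the highest-scoring candidate across several design programs and databases. The "#2" in the name suggests it is one of a set of THY1 guides. The stated purpose is simply delivery of an sgRNA against human Thy-1, consistent with Cas9-mediated cutting of the THY1 locus in human cells.
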