>Addgene plasmid #124284 | Thy-1-CRISPR-gRNA#2-(pSpCas9(BB)-2A-Puro (PX459) V2.0) | addgene partial sequence | sequence record 240490 | Addgene Partial NGS Result
GTGCGGCGGCAGCCAATCAGAGCGGCGCGCTCCGAAAGTTTCCTTTTATGGCGAGGCGGCGGCGGCGGCG
GCCCTATAAAAAGCGAAGCGCGCGGCGGGCGGGAGTCGCTGCGCGCTGCCTTCGCCCCGTGCCCCGCTCC
GCCGCCGCCTCGCGCCGCCCGCCCCGGCTCTGACTGACCGCGTTACTCCCACAGGTGAGCGGGCGGGACG
GCCCTTCTCCTCCGGGCTGTAATTAGCTGAGCAAGAGGTAAGGGTTTAAGGGATGGTTGGTTGGTGGGGT
ATTAATGTTTAATTACCTGGAGCACCTGCCTGAAATCACTTTTTTTCAGGTTGGACCGGTGCCACCATGG
ACTATAAGGACCACGACGGAGACTACAAGGATCATGATATTGATTACAAAGACGATGACGATAAGATGGC
CCCAAAGAAGAAGCGGAAGGTCGGTATCCACGGAGTCCCAGCAGCCGACAAGAAGTACAGCATCGGCCTG
GACATCGGCACCAACTCTGTGGGCTGGGCCGTGATCACCGACGAGTACAAGGTGCCCAGCAAGAAATTCA
AGGTGCTGGGCAACACCGACCGGCACAGCATCAAGAAGAACCTGATCGGAGCCCTGCTGTTCGACAGCGG
CGAAACAGCCGAGGCCACCCGGCTGAAGAGAACCGCCAGAAGAAGATACACCAGACGGAAGAACCGGATC
TGCTATCTGCAAGAGATCTTCAGCAACGAGATGGCCAAGGTGGACGACAGCTTCTTCCACAGACTGGAAG
AGTCCTTCCTGGTGGAAGAGGATAAGAAGCACGAGCGGCACCCCATCTTCGGCAACATCGTGGACGAGGT
GGCCTACCACGAGAAGTACCCCACCATCTACCACCTGAGAAAGAAACTGGTGGACAGCACCGACAAGGCC
GACCTGCGGCTGATCTATCTGGCCCTGGCCCACATGATCAAGTTCCGGGGCCACTTCCTGATCGAGGGCG
ACCTGAACCCCGACAACAGCGACGTGGACAAGCTGTTCATCCAGCTGGTGCAGACCTACAACCAGCTGTT
CGAGGAAAACCCCATCAACGCCAGCGGCGTGGACGCCAAGGCCATCCTGTCTGCCAGACTGAGCAAGAGC
AGACGGCTGGAAAATCTGATCGCCCAGCTGCCCGGCGAGAAGAAGAATGGCCTGTTCGGAAACCTGATTG
CCCTGAGCCTGGGCCTGACCCCCAACTTCAAGAGCAACTTCGACCTGGCCGAGGATGCCAAACTGCAGCT
GAGCAAGGACACCTACGACGACGACCTGGACAACCTGCTGGCCCAGATCGGCGACCAGTACGCCGACCTG
TTTCTGGCCGCCAAGAACCTGTCCGACGCCATCCTGCTGAGCGACATCCTGAGAGTGAACACCGAGATCA
CCAAGGCCCCCCTGAGCGCCTCTATGATCAAGAGATACGACGAGCACCACCAGGACCTGACCCTGCTGAA
AGCTCTCGTGCGGCAGCAGCTGCCTGAGAAGTACAAAGAGATTTTCTTCGACCAGAGCAAGAACGGCTAC
GCCGGCTACATTGACGGCGGAGCCAGCCAGGAAGAGTTCTACAAGTTCATCAAGCCCATCCTGGAAAAGA
TGGACGGCACCGAGGAACTGCTCGTGAAGCTGAACAGAGAGGACCTGCTGCGGAAGCAGCGGACCTTCGA
CAACGGCAGCATCCCCCACCAGATCCACCTGGGAGAGCTGCACGCCATTCTGCGGCGGCAGGAAGATTTT
TACCCATTCCTGAAGGACAACCGGGAAAAGATCGAGAAGATCCTGACCTTCCGCATCCCCTACTACGTGG
GCCCTCTGGCCAGGGGAAACAGCAGATTCGCCTGGATGACCAGAAAGAGCGAGGAAACCATCACCCCCTG
GAACTTCGAGGAAGTGGTGGACAAGGGCGCTTCCGCCCAGAGCTTCATCGAGCGGATGACCAACTTCGAT
AAGAACCTGCCCAACGAGAAGGTGCTGCCCAAGCACAGCCTGCTGTACGAGTACTTCACCGTGTATAACG
AGCTGACCAAAGTGAAATACGTGACCGAGGGAATGAGAAAGCCCGCCTTCCTGAGCGGCGAGCAGAAAAA
GGCCATCGTGGACCTGCTGTTCAAGACCAACCGGAAAGTGACCGTGAAGCAGCTGAAAGAGGACTACTTC
AAGAAAATCGAGTGCTTCGACTCCGTGGAAATCTCCGGCGTGGAAGATCGGTTCAACGCCTCCCTGGGCA
CATACCACGATCTGCTGAAAATTATCAAGGACAAGGACTTCCTGGACAATGAGGAAAACGAGGACATTCT
GGAAGATATCGTGCTGACCCTGACACTGTTTGAGGACAGAGAGATGATCGAGGAACGGCTGAAAACCTAT
GCCCACCTGTTCGACGACAAAGTGATGAAGCAGCTGAAGCGGCGGAGATACACCGGCTGGGGCAGGCTGA
GCCGGAAGCTGATCAACGGCATCCGGGACAAGCAGTCCGGCAAGACAATCCTGGATTTCCTGAAGTCCGA
CGGCTTCGCCAACAGAAACTTCATGCAGCTGATCCACGACGACAGCCTGACCTTTAAAGAGGACATCCAG
AAAGCCCAGGTGTCCGGCCAGGGCGATAGCCTGCACGAGCACATTGCCAATCTGGCCGGCAGCCCCGCCA
TTAAGAAGGGCATCCTGCAGACAGTGAAGGTGGTGGACGAGCTCGTGAAAGTGATGGGCCGGCACAAGCC
CGAGAACATCGTGATCGAAATGGCCAGAGAGAACCAGACCACCCAGAAGGGACAGAAGAACAGCCGCGAG
AGAATGAAGCGGATCGAAGAGGGCATCAAAGAGCTGGGCAGCCAGATCCTGAAAGAACACCCCGTGGAAA
ACACCCAGCTGCAGAACGAGAAGCTGTACCTGTACTACCTGCAGAATGGGCGGGATATGTACGTGGACCA
GGAACTGGACATCAACCGGCTGTCCGACTACGATGTGGACCATATCGTGCCTCAGAGCTTTCTGAAGGAC
GACTCCATCGACAACAAGGTGCTGACCAGAAGCGACAAGAACCGGGGCAAGAGCGACAACGTGCCCTCCG
AAGAGGTCGTGAAGAAGATGAAGAACTACTGGCGGCAGCTGCTGAACGCCAAGCTGATTACCCAGAGAAA
GTTCGACAATCTGACCAAGGCCGAGAGAGGCGGCCTGAGCGAACTGGATAAGGCCGGCTTCATCAAGAGA
CAGCTGGTGGAAACCCGGCAGATCACAAAGCACGTGGCACAGATCCTGGACTCCCGGATGAACACTAAGT
ACGACGAGAATGACAAGCTGATCCGGGAAGTGAAAGTGATCACCCTGAAGTCCAAGCTGGTGTCCGATTT
CCGGAAGGATTTCCAGTTTTACAAAGTGCGCGAGATCAACAACTACCACCACGCCCACGACGCCTACCTG
AACGCCGTCGTGGGAACCGCCCTGATCAAAAAGTACCCTAAGCTGGAAAGCGAGTTCGTGTACGGCGACT
ACAAGGTGTACGACGTGCGGAAGATGATCGCCAAGAGCGAGCAGGAAATCGGCAAGGCTACCGCCAAGTA
CTTCTTCTACAGCAACATCATGAACTTTTTCAAGACCGAGATTACCCTGGCCAACGGCGAGATCCGGAAG
CGGCCTCTGATCGAGACAAACGGCGAAACCGGGGAGATCGTGTGGGATAAGGGCCGGGATTTTGCCACCG
TGCGGAAAGTGCTGAGCATGCCCCAAGTGAATATCGTGAAAAAGACCGAGGTGCAGACAGGCGGCTTCAG
CAAAGAGTCTATCCTGCCCAAGAGGAACAGCGATAAGCTGATCGCCAGAAAGAAGGACTGGGACCCTAAG
AAGTACGGCGGCTTCGACAGCCCCACCGTGGCCTATTCTGTGCTGGTGGTGGCCAAAGTGGAAAAGGGCA
AGTCCAAGAAACTGAAGAGTGTGAAAGAGCTGCTGGGGATCACCATCATGGAAAGAAGCAGCTTCGAGAA
GAATCCCATCGACTTTCTGGAAGCCAAGGGCTACAAAGAAGTGAAAAAGGACCTGATCATCAAGCTGCCT
AAGTACTCCCTGTTCGAGCTGGAAAACGGCCGGAAGAGAATGCTGGCCTCTGCCGGCGAACTGCAGAAGG
GAAACGAACTGGCCCTGCCCTCCAAATATGTGAACTTCCTGTACCTGGCCAGCCACTATGAGAAGCTGAA
GGGCTCCCCCGAGGATAATGAGCAGAAACAGCTGTTTGTGGAACAGCACAAGCACTACCTGGACGAGATC
ATCGAGCAGATCAGCGAGTTCTCCAAGAGAGTGATCCTGGCCGACGCTAATCTGGACAAAGTGCTGTCCG
CCTACAACAAGCACCGGGATAAGCCCATCAGAGAGCAGGCCGAGAATATCATCCACCTGTTTACCCTGAC
CAATCTGGGAGCCCCTGCCGCCTTCAAGTACTTTGACACCACCATCGACCGGAAGAGGTACACCAGCACC
AAAGAGGTGCTGGACGCCACCCTGATCCACCAGAGCATCACCGGCCTGTACGAGACACGGATCGACCTGT
CTCAGCTGGGAGGCGACAAAAGGCCGGCGGCCACGAAAAAGGCCGGCCAGGCAAAAAAGAAAAAGGAATT
CGGCAGTGGAGAGGGCAGAGGAAGTCTGCTAACATGCGGTGACGTCGAGGAGAATCCTGGCCCAATGACC
GAGTACAAGCCCACGGTGCGCCTCGCCACCCGCGACGACGTCCCCAGGGCCGTACGCACCCTCGCCGCCG
CGTTCGCCGACTACCCCGCCACGCGCCACACCGTCGATCCGGACCGCCACATCGAGCGGGTCACCGAGCT
GCAAGAACTCTTCCTCACGCGCGTCGGGCTCGACATCGGCAAGGTGTGGGTCGCGGACGACGGCGCCGCG
GTGGCGGTCTGGACCACGCCGGAGAGCGTCGAAGCGGGGGCGGTGTTCGCCGAGATCGGCCCGCGCATGG
CCGAGTTGAGCGGTTCCCGGCTGGCCGCGCAGCAACAGATGGAAGGCCTCCTGGCGCCGCACCGGCCCAA
GGAGCCCGCGTGGTTCCTGGCCACCGTCGGAGTCTCGCCCGACCACCAGGGCAAGGGTCTGGGCAGCGCC
GTCGTGCTCCCCGGAGTGGAGGCGGCCGAGCGCGCCGGGGTGCCCGCCTTCCTGGAGACCTCCGCGCCCC
GCAACCTCCCCTTCTACGAGCGGCTCGGCTTCACCGTCACCGCCGACGTCGAGGTGCCCGAAGGACCGCG
CACCTGGTGCATGACCCGCAAGCCCGGTGCCTGAGAATTCTAACTAGAGCTCGCTGATCAGCCTCGACTG
TGCCTTCTAGTTGCCAGCCATCTGTTGTTTGCCCCTCCCCCGTGCCTTCCTTGACCCTGGAAGGTGCCAC
TCCCACTGTCCTTTCCTAATAAAATGAGGAAATTGCATCGCATTGTCTGAGTAGGTGTCATTCTATTCTG
GGGGGTGGGGTGGGGCAGGACAGCAAGGGGGAGGATTGGGAAGAGAATAGCAGGCATGCTGGGGAGCGGC
CGCAGGAACCCCTAGTGATGGAGTTGGCCACTCCCTCTCTGCGCGCTCGCTCGCTCACTGAGGCCGGGCG
ACCAAAGGTCGCCCGACGCCCGGGCTTTGCCCGGGCGGCCTCAGTGAGCGAGCGAGCGCGCAGCTGCCTG
CAGGGGCGCCTGATGCGGTATTTTCTCCTTACGCATCTGTGCGGTATTTCACACCGCATA
[95 nt withheld, positions 5731-5825]
T
[46 nt withheld, positions 5827-5872]
C
[141 nt withheld, positions 5874-6014]
CCTTTGACGTTGGAGTCCACGTTCTTT
[37 nt withheld, positions 6042-6078]
ACTCTATCTCGGGCTATTCTTTTGATTTATAAGGGATTTTGCCGATTTCGGTCTATTGGTTAAAAAATGA
GCTGATTTAACAAAAATTTAACGCGAATTTTAACAAAATATTAACGTTTACAATTTTATGGTGCACTCTC
AGTACAATCTGCTCTGATGCCGCATAGTTAAGCCAGCCCCGACACCCGCCAACACCCGCTGACGCGCCCT
GACGGGCTTGTCTGCTCCCGGCATCCGCTTACAGACAAGCTGTGACCGTCTCCGGGAGCTGCATGTGTCA
GAGGTTTTCACCGTCATCACCGAAACGCGCGAGACGAAAGGGCCTCGTGATACGCCTATTTTTATAGGTT
AATGTCATGATAATAATGGTTTCTTAGACGTCAGGTGGCACTTTTCGGGGAAATGTGCGCGGAACCCCTA
TTTGTTTATTTTTCTAAATACATTCAAATATGTATCCGCTCATGAGACAATAACCCTGATAAATGCTTCA
ATAATATTGAAAAAGGAAGAGTATGAGTATTCAACATTTCCGTGTCGCCCTTATTCCCTTTTTTGCGGCA
TTTTGCCTTCCTGTTTTTGCTCACCCAGAAACGCTGGTGAAAGTAAAAGATGCTGAAGATCAGTTGGGTG
CACGAGTGGGTTACATCGAACTGGATCTCAACAGCGGTAAGATCCTTGAGAGTTTTCGCCCCGAAGAACG
TTTTCCAATGATGAGCACTTTTAAAGTTCTGCTATGTGGCGCGGTATTATCCCGTATTGACGCCGGGCAA
GAGCAACTCGGTCGCCGCATACACTATTCTCAGAATGACTTGGTTGAGTACTCACCAGTCACAGAAAAGC
ATCTTACGGATGGCATGACAGTAAGAGAATTATGCAGTGCTGCCATAACCATGAGTGATAACACTGCGGC
CAACTTACTTCTGACAACGATCGGAGGACCGAAGGAGCTAACCGCTTTTTTGCACAACATGGGGGATCAT
GTAACTCGCCTTGATCGTTGGGAACCGGAGCTGAATGAAGCCATACCAAACGACGAGCGTGACACCACGA
TGCCTGTAGCAATGGCAACAACGTTGCGCAAACTATTAACTGGCGAACTACTTACTCTAGCTTCCCGGCA
ACAATTAATAGACTGGATGGAGGCGGATAAAGTTGCAGGACCACTTCTGCGCTCGGCCCTTCCGGCTGGC
TGGTTTATTGCTGATAAATCTGGAGCCGGTGAGCGTGGAAGCCGCGGTATCATTGCAGCACTGGGGCCAG
ATGGTAAGCCCTCCCGTATCGTAGTTATCTACACGACGGGGAGTCAGGCAACTATGGATGAACGAAATAG
ACAGATCGCTGAGATAGGTGCCTCACTGATTAAGCATTGGTAACTGTCAGACCAAGTTTACTCATATATA
CTTTAGATTGATTTAAAACTTCATTTTTAATTTAAAAGGATCTAGGTGAAGATCCTTTTTGATAATCTCA
TGACCAAAATCCCTTAACGTGAGTTTTCGTTCCACTGAGCGTCAGACCCCGTAGAAAAGATCAAAGGATC
TTCTTGAGATCCTTTTTTTCTGCGCGTAATCTGCTGCTTGCAAACAAAAAAACCACCGCTACCAGCGGTG
GTTTGTTTGCCGGATCAAGAGCTACCAACTCTTTTTCCGAAGGTAACTGGCTTCAGCAGAGCGCAGATAC
CAAATACTGTTCTTCTAGTGTAGCCGTAGTTAGGCCACCACTTCAAGAACTCTGTAGCACCGCCTACATA
CCTCGCTCTGCTAATCCTGTTACCAGTGGCTGCTGCCAGTGGCGATAAGTCGTGTCTTACCGGGTTGGAC
TCAAGACGATAGTTACCGGATAAGGCGCAGCGGTCGGGCTGAACGGGGGGTTCGTGCACACAGCCCAGCT
TGGAGCGAACGACCTACACCGAACTGAGATACCTACAGCGTGAGCTATGAGAAAGCGCCACGCTTCCCGA
AGGGAGAAAGGCGGACAGGTATCCGGTAAGCGGCAGGGTCGGAACAGGAGAGCGCACGAGGGAGCTTCCA
GGGGGAAACGCCTGGTATCTTTATAGTCCTGTCGGGTTTCGCCACCTCTGACTTGAGCGTCGATTTTTGT
GATGCTCGTCAGGGGGGCGGAGCCTATGGAAAAACGCCAGCAACGCGGCCTTTTTACGGTTCCTGGCCTT
TTGCTGGCCTTTTGCTCACATGTGAGGGCCTATTTCCCATGATTCCTTCATATTTGCATATACGATACAA
GGCTGTTAGAGAGATAATTGGAATTAATTTGACTGTAAACACAAAGATATTAGTACAAAATACGTGACGT
AGAAAGTAATAATTTCTTGGGTAGTTTGCAGTTTTAAAATTATGTTTTAAAATGGACTATCATATGCTTA
CCGTAACTTGAAAGTATTTCGATTTCTTGGCTTTATATATCTTGTGGAAAGGACGAAACACCGAGGCTGA
ACTCGTACTGGATGTTTTAGAGCTAGAAATAGCAAGTTAAAATAAGGCTAGTCCGTTATCAACTTGAAAA
AGTGGCACCGAGTCGGTGCTTTTTTGTTTTAGAGCTAGAAATAGCAAGTTAAAATAAGGCTAGTCCGTTT
TTAGCGCGTGCGCCAATTCTGCAGACAAATGGCTCTAGAGGTACCCGTTACATAACTTACGGTAAATGGC
CCGCCTGGCTGACCGCCCAACGACCCCCGCCCATTGACGTCAATAGTAACGCCAATAGGGACTTTCCATT
GACGTCAATGGGTGGAGTATTTACGGTAAACTGCCCACTTGGCAGTACATCAAGTGTATCATATGCCAAG
TACGCCCCCTATTGACGTCAATGACGGTAAATGGCCCGCCTGGCATTGTGCCCAGTACATGACCTTATGG
GACTTTCCTACTTGGCAGTACATCTACGTATTAGTCATCGCTATTACCATGGTCGAGGTGAGCCCCACGT
TCTGCTTCACTCTCCCCATCTCCCCCCCCTCCCCACCCCCAATTTTGTATTTATTTATTTTTTAATTATT
TTGTGCAGCGATGGGGGCGGGGGGG
